Addgene plasmid #119160: pColE1_sgRNA_T3_AmpR
Purpose: Encodes sgRNA targeting position 6 in pColE1_70a_deGFP_KanR, truncated in the 3' end
Depositing lab: Vincent Noireaux. Publication: An educational module to explore CRISPR technologies with a cell-free transcription-translation system. Collias D, Marshall R, Collins SP, Beisel CL, Noireaux V. Synth Biol (Oxf). 2019 Jan 21;4(1):ysz005. doi: 10.1093/synbio/ysz005. eCollection 2019. PubMed 32995532.
Backbone
  Vector backbone: YTK095
  Vector type: CRISPR
Growth in bacteria
  Bacterial resistance: Ampicillin, 100 μg/mL
  Growth temperature: 37°C
  Growth strain: DH5alpha
  Copy number: High Copy
Gene/Insert
  Gene/Insert name: sgRNA targeting position 6 in pColE1_70a_deGFP_KanR, truncated in the 3' end (alt name: sgRNA-T3)
  gRNA/shRNA sequence: GGTAAAATTGTCAACACGCA
  Promoter: J23119
  Cloning method: Restriction Enzyme; 5′ cloning site NsiI (not destroyed); 3′ cloning site HindIII (not destroyed)
  Sequencing primers: 5′ ttatagtcctgtcgggtttcg
Resource information
  A portion of this plasmid was derived from a plasmid made by: Dr. Chase Beisel Lab
Terms and licenses: Academic/Nonprofit Terms; Industry Terms: Not Available to Industry
How to cite: pColE1_sgRNA_T3_AmpR was a gift from Vincent Noireaux (Addgene plasmid # 119160 ; http://n2t.net/addgene:119160 ; RRID:Addgene_119160)
