[The description below was written by a language model from this plasmid's Addgene catalogue record and pLannotate feature annotations shown in this document.]
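Description:
pColE1_sgRNA_T3_AmpR is a small (about 2.1 kb) high-copy bacterial plasmid built on the YTK095 backbone and classified as a CRISPR vector. It replicates through a ColE1/pMB1-type origin and is selected with ampicillin via a β-lactamase gene driven by its native bla promoter. These two elements, together with the guide RNA cassette, account for essentially everything annotated on the plasmid.

The payload is a single-guide RNA, sgRNA-T3, expressed from the strong constitutive synthetic bacterial promoter J23119 and cloned between NsiI and HindIII sites, both of which are retained. The guide is directed against a site designated position 6 in a companion reporter plasmid, pColE1_70a_deGFP_KanR. What distinguishes this variant is that the sgRNA is truncated at its 3' end. In line with this, the feature table detects only a roughly 30-nt fragment of the Streptococcus pyogenes Cas9 guide scaffold just downstream of the promoter and spacer region, rather than the full-length scaffold. No Cas9 or other nuclease is encoded here, so that component must be supplied separately.

According to the record, the plasmid belongs to an educational module for exploring CRISPR technologies in a cell-free transcription-translation system. In that setting it presumably serves to show how shortening the scaffold affects guide function against the deGFP reporter, compared with intact guides. The record does not state the expected outcome, nor whether the targeting is meant to cleave or repress the reporter.
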