Features (pLannotate 1.2.2; 5 found; start..end, strand, type, name):
     55..89      +  promoter       J23119 promoter: bacterial promoter (Registry of Standard Biological Parts BBa J23119)
    110..139     +  misc_RNA       gRNA scaffold (fragment): guide RNA scaffold for the Streptococcus pyogenes CRISPR/Cas9 system
    394..1254    -  CDS            AmpR: β-lactamase; bla; confers resistance to ampicillin, carbenicillin, and related antibiotics
   1255..1359    -  promoter       AmpR promoter: bla
   1462..2050    +  rep_origin     ori: high-copy-number ColE1/pMB1/pBR322/pUC origin of replication
>Addgene plasmid #119160 | pColE1_sgRNA_T3_AmpR | addgene full sequence | sequence record 229450 | Addgene NGS Result
TGATTCTGTGGATAACCGTGCGGCCCGAGAGCATCGATCCTAGCATGGATGCATTTGACAGCTAGCTCAG
TCCTAGGTATAATGCTAGCGGTAAAATTGTCAACACGCAGTTTTAGAGCTAGAAATAGCAAGTTAAAATC
CGGCTTATCGGTCAGTTTCACCTGATTTACGTAAAAACCCGCTTCGGCGGGTTTTTGCTTTTGGAGGGGC
AGAAAGATGAATGACTGTCCACGACGCTATACCCAAAAGAAAAAGCTTGAAAGAATCGATCGATCCCGAA
TGAGTAGTACAGCGGCCGCGATTATCAAAAAGGATCTTCACCTAGATCCTTTTAAATTAAAAATGAAGTT
TTAAATCAATCTAAAGTATATATGAGTAAACTTGGTCTGACAGTTACCAATGCTTAATCAGTGAGGCACC
TATCTCAGCGATCTGTCTATTTCGTTCATCCATAGTTGCCTGACTCCCCGTCGTGTAGATAACTACGATA
CGGGAGGGCTTACCATCTGGCCCCAGTGCTGCAATGATACCGCGGGACCCACGCTCACCGGCTCCAGATT
TATCAGCAATAAACCAGCCAGCCGGAAGGGCCGAGCGCAGAAGTGGTCCTGCAACTTTATCCGCCTCCAT
CCAGTCTATTAATTGTTGCCGGGAAGCTAGAGTAAGTAGTTCGCCAGTTAATAGTTTGCGCAACGTTGTT
GCCATTGCTACAGGCATCGTGGTGTCACGCTCGTCGTTTGGTATGGCTTCATTCAGCTCCGGTTCCCAAC
GATCAAGGCGAGTTACATGATCCCCCATGTTGTGCAAAAAAGCGGTTAGCTCCTTCGGTCCTCCGATCGT
TGTCAGAAGTAAGTTGGCCGCAGTGTTATCACTCATGGTTATGGCAGCACTGCATAATTCTCTTACTGTC
ATGCCATCCGTAAGATGCTTTTCTGTGACTGGTGAGTACTCAACCAAGTCATTCTGAGAATAGTGTATGC
GGCGACCGAGTTGCTCTTGCCCGGCGTCAATACGGGATAATACCGCGCCACATAGCAGAACTTTAAAAGT
GCTCATCATTGGAAAACGTTCTTCGGGGCGAAAACTCTCAAGGATCTTACCGCTGTTGAGATCCAGTTCG
ATGTAACCCACTCGTGCACCCAACTGATCTTCAGCATCTTTTACTTTCACCAGCGTTTCTGGGTGAGCAA
AAACAGGAAGGCAAAATGCCGCAAAAAAGGGAATAAGGGCGACACGGAAATGTTGAATACTCATACTCTT
CCTTTTTCAATATTATTGAAGCATTTATCAGGGTTATTGTCTCATGAGCGGATACATATTTGAATGTATT
TAGAAAAATAAACAAATAGGGGTTCCGCGCACATTTCCCCGAAAAGTGCCACCTGTCATGACCAAAATCC
CTTAACGTGAGTTTTCGTTCCACTGAGCGTCAGACCCCGTAGAAAAGATCAAAGGATCTTCTTGAGATCC
TTTTTTTCTGCGCGTAATCTGCTGCTTGCAAACAAAAAAACCACCGCTACCAGCGGTGGTTTGTTTGCCG
GATCAAGAGCTACCAACTCTTTTTCCGAAGGTAACTGGCTTCAGCAGAGCGCAGATACCAAATACTGTTC
TTCTAGTGTAGCCGTAGTTAGGCCACCACTTCAAGAACTCTGTAGCACCGCCTACATACCTCGCTCTGCT
AATCCTGTTACCAGTGGCTGCTGCCAGTGGCGATAAGTCGTGTCTTACCGGGTTGGACTCAAGACGATAG
TTACCGGATAAGGCGCAGCGGTCGGGCTGAACGGGGGGTTCGTGCACACAGCCCAGCTTGGAGCGAACGA
CCTACACCGAACTGAGATACCTACAGCGTGAGCTATGAGAAAGCGCCACGCTTCCCGAAGGGAGAAAGGC
GGACAGGTATCCGGTAAGCGGCAGGGTCGGAACAGGAGAGCGCACGAGGGAGCTTCCAGGGGGAAACGCC
TGGTATCTTTATAGTCCTGTCGGGTTTCGCCACCTCTGACTTGAGCGTCGATTTTTGTGATGCTCGTCAG
GGGGGCGGAGCCTATGGAAAAACGCCAGCAACGCGGCCTTTTTACGGTTCCTGGCCTTTTGCTGGCCTTT
TGCTCACATGTTCTTTCCTGCGTTATCCCC
